>Addgene plasmid #210886 | pFBOH-LIC_DDB1:1-1140 | addgene full sequence | sequence record 426080 | Addgene NGS Result
GCCTTGCTGTTCTTCTACGGCAAGGTGCTGTGCACGGATCTGCCCTGGCTTCAGGAGATCGGAAGACCTC
GGCCGTCGCGGCGCTTGCCGGTGGTGCTGACCCCGGATGAAGTGGTTCGCATCCTCGGTTTTCTGGAAGG
CGAGCATCGTTTGTTCGCCCAGGACTCTAGCTATAGTTCTAGTGGTTGGCTACGTATACTCCGGAATATT
AATAGATCATGGAGATAATTAAAATGATAACCATCTCGCAAATAAATAAGTATTTTACTGTTTTCGTAAC
AGTTTTGTAATAAAAAAACCTATAAATATTCCGGATTATTCATACCGTCCCACCATCGGGCGCGGATCTC
GGTCCGAAAACC
[3420 nt withheld, positions 363-3782]
TGATGACGAAGCTTGTCGAGAAGTACTAGAGGATCATAATCAGCCATACCACATTTGTAGAGGTTTTACT
TGCTTTAAAAAACCTCCCACACCTCCCCCTGAACCTGAAACATAAAATGAATGCAATTGTTGTTGTTAAC
TTGTTTATTGCAGCTTATAATGGTTACAAATAAAGCAATAGCATCACAAATTTCACAAATAAAGCATTTT
TTTCACTGCATTCTAGTTGTGGTTTGTCCAAACTCATCAATGTATCTTATCATGTCTGGATCTGATCACT
GATATCGCCTAGGAGATCCGAACCAGATAAGTGAAATCTAGTTCCAAACTATTTTGTCATTTTTAATTTT
CGTATTAGCTTACGACGCTACACCCAGTTCCCATCTATTTTGTCACTCTTCCCTAAATAATCCTTAAAAA
CTCCATTTCCACCCCTCCCAGTTCCCAACTATTTTGTCCGCCCACAGCGGGGCATTTTTCTTCCTGTTAT
GTTTTTAATCAAACATCCTGCCAACTCCATGTGACAAACCGTCATCTTCGGCTACTTTTTCTCTGTCACA
GAATGAAAATTTTTCTGTCATCTCTTCGTTATTAATGTTTGTAATTGACTGAATATCAACGCTTATTTGC
AGCCTGAATGGCGAATGGG
[124 nt withheld, positions 4432-4555]
C
[91 nt withheld, positions 4557-4647]
A
[49 nt withheld, positions 4649-4697]
CCTTTGACGTTGGAGTCCACGTTCTT
[37 nt withheld, positions 4724-4760]
ACCCTATCTCGGTCTATTCTTTTGATTTATAAGGGATTTTGCCGATTTCGGCCTATTGGTTAAAAAATGA
GCTGATTTAACAAAAATTTAACGCGAATTTTAACAAAATATTAACGCTTACAATTTAGGTGGCACTTTTC
GGGGAAATGTGCGCGGAACCCCTATTTGTTTATTTTTCTAAATACATTCAAATATGTATCCGCTCATGAG
ACAATAACCCTGATAAATGCTTCAATAATATTGAAAAAGGAAGAGTATGAGTATTCAACATTTCCGTGTC
GCCCTTATTCCCTTTTTTGCGGCATTTTGCCTTCCTGTTTTTGCTCACCCAGAAACGCTGGTGAAAGTAA
AAGATGCTGAAGATCAGTTGGGTGCACGAGTGGGTTACATCGAACTGGATCTCAACAGCGGTAAGATCCT
TGAGAGTTTTCGCCCCGAAGAACGTTTTCCAATGATGAGCACTTTTAAAGTTCTGCTATGTGGCGCGGTA
TTATCCCGTATTGACGCCGGGCAAGAGCAACTCGGTCGCCGCATACACTATTCTCAGAATGACTTGGTTG
AGTACTCACCAGTCACAGAAAAGCATCTTACGGATGGCATGACAGTAAGAGAATTATGCAGTGCTGCCAT
AACCATGAGTGATAACACTGCGGCCAACTTACTTCTGACAACGATCGGAGGACCGAAGGAGCTAACCGCT
TTTTTGCACAACATGGGGGATCATGTAACTCGCCTTGATCGTTGGGAACCGGAGCTGAATGAAGCCATAC
CAAACGACGAGCGTGACACCACGATGCCTGTAGCAATGGCAACAACGTTGCGCAAACTATTAACTGGCGA
ACTACTTACTCTAGCTTCCCGGCAACAATTAATAGACTGGATGGAGGCGGATAAAGTTGCAGGACCACTT
CTGCGCTCGGCCCTTCCGGCTGGCTGGTTTATTGCTGATAAATCTGGAGCCGGTGAGCGTGGGTCTCGCG
GTATCATTGCAGCACTGGGGCCAGATGGTAAGCCCTCCCGTATCGTAGTTATCTACACGACGGGGAGTCA
GGCAACTATGGATGAACGAAATAGACAGATCGCTGAGATAGGTGCCTCACTGATTAAGCATTGGTAACTG
TCAGACCAAGTTTACTCATATATACTTTAGATTGATTTAAAACTTCATTTTTAATTTAAAAGGATCTAGG
TGAAGATCCTTTTTGATAATCTCATGACCAAAATCCCTTAACGTGAGTTTTCGTTCCACTGAGCGTCAGA
CCCCGTAGAAAAGATCAAAGGATCTTCTTGAGATCCTTTTTTTCTGCGCGTAATCTGCTGCTTGCAAACA
AAAAAACCACCGCTACCAGCGGTGGTTTGTTTGCCGGATCAAGAGCTACCAACTCTTTTTCCGAAGGTAA
CTGGCTTCAGCAGAGCGCAGATACCAAATACTGTTCTTCTAGTGTAGCCGTAGTTAGGCCACCACTTCAA
GAACTCTGTAGCACCGCCTACATACCTCGCTCTGCTAATCCTGTTACCAGTGGCTGCTGCCAGTGGCGAT
AAGTCGTGTCTTACCGGGTTGGACTCAAGACGATAGTTACCGGATAAGGCGCAGCGGTCGGGCTGAACGG
GGGGTTCGTGCACACAGCCCAGCTTGGAGCGAACGACCTACACCGAACTGAGATACCTACAGCGTGAGCT
ATGAGAAAGCGCCACGCTTCCCGAAGGGAGAAAGGCGGACAGGTATCCGGTAAGCGGCAGGGTCGGAACA
GGAGAGCGCACGAGGGAGCTTCCAGGGGGAAACGCCTGGTATCTTTATAGTCCTGTCGGGTTTCGCCACC
TCTGACTTGAGCGTCGATTTTTGTGATGCTCGTCAGGGGGGCGGAGCCTATGGAAAAACGCCAGCAACGC
GGCCTTTTTACGGTTCCTGGCCTTTTGCTGGCCTTTTGCTCACATGTTCTTTCCTGCGTTATCCCCTGAT
TCTGTGGATAACCGTATTACCGCCTTTGAGTGAGCTGATACCGCTCGCCGCAGCCGAACGACCGAGCGCA
GCGAGTCAGTGAGCGAGGAAGCGGAAGAGCGCCTGATGCGGTATTTTCTCCTTACGCATCTGTGCGGTAT
TTCACACCGCATAGACCAGCCGCGTAACCTGGCAAAATCGGTTACGGTTGAGTAATAAATGGATGCCCTG
CGTAAGCGGGTGTGGGCGGACAATAAAGTCTTAAACTGAACAAAATAGATCTAAACTATGACAATAAAGT
CTTAAACTAGACAGAATAGTTGTAAACTGAAATCAGTCCAGTTATGCTGTGAAAAAGCATACTGGACTTT
TGTTATGGCTAAAGCAAACTCTTCATTTTCTGAAGTGCAAATTGCCCGTCGTATTAAAGAGGGGCGTGGC
CAAGGGCATGGTAAAGACTATATTCGCGGCGTTGTGACAATTTACCGAACAACTCCGCGGCCGGGAAGCC
GATCTCGGCTTGAACGAATTGTTAGGTGGCGGTACTTGGGTCGATATCAAAGTGCATCACTTCTTCCCGT
ATGCCCAACTTTGTATAGAGAGCCACTGCGGGATCGTCACCGTAATCTGCTTGCACGTAGATCACATAAG
CACCAAGCGCGTTGGCCTCATGCTTGAGCAGATTGATGAGCGCGGTGGCAATGCCCTGCCTCCGGTGCTC
GCCGGAGACTGCGAGATCATAGATATAGATCTCACTACGCGGCTGCTCAAACTTGGGCAGAACGTAAGCC
GCGAGAGCGCCAACAACCGCTTCTTGGTCGAAGGCAGCAAGCGCGATGAATGTCTTACTACGGAGCAAGT
TCCCGAGGTAATCGGAGTCCGGCTGATGTTGGGAGTAGGTGGCTACGTCTCCGAACTCACGACCGAAAAG
ATCAAGAGCAGCCCGCATGGATTTGACTTGGTCAGGGCCGAGCCTACATGTGCGAATGATGCCCATACTT
GAGCCACCTAACTTTGTTTTAGGGCGACTGCCCTGCTGCGTAACATCGTTGCTGCTCCATAACATCAAAC
ATCGACCCACGGCGTAACGCGCTTGCTGCTTGGATGCCCGAGGCATAGACTGTACAAAAAAACAGTCATA
ACAAGCCATGAAAACCGCCACTGCGCCGTTACCACCGCTGCGTTCGGTCAAGGTTCTGGACCAGTTGCGT
GAGCGCATACGCTACTTGCATTACAGTTTACGAACCGAACAGGCTTATGTCAACTGGGTTCGTGCCTTCA
TCCGTTTCCACGGTGTGCGTCACCCGGCAACCTTGGGCAGCAGCGAAGTCGAGGCATTTCTGTCCTGGCT
GGCGAACGAGCGCAAGGTTTCGGTCTCCACGCATCGTCAGGCATTGGCG
Features (pLannotate 1.2.2; 15 found; start..end, strand, type, name):
    216..307     +  promoter       polyhedrin promoter: polh from Autographa californica; promoter for the baculovirus polyhedrin gene
    363..3782    +  CDS            DDB1 (sequence withheld): DDB1_HUMAN - Also known as XAP1. Experimental evidence at protein level: Swiss-Prot protein existence level 1. Protein, which is both involved in DNA repair and protein ubiquitination, as part of the UV-DDB complex and DCX (DDB1-CUL4-X-box) complexes, respectively (PubMed:15448697, PubMed:14739464, PubMed:16260596, PubMed:16482215, PubMed:17079684, PubMed:16407242, PubMed:16407252, PubMed:16940174). Core component of the UV-DDB complex (UV-damaged DNA-binding protein complex), a complex that recognizes UV- induced DNA damage and recruit proteins of the nucleotide excision repair pathway (the N
   3814..3897    +  CDS            large T antigen (fragment): large T antigen from SV40 (simian virus 40)
   3920..4054    +  polyA_signal   SV40 poly(A) signal: SV40 polyadenylation signal
   4083..4248    -  mobile_element Tn7L: mini-Tn7 element (left end of the Tn7 transposon) Tn7
   4411..4427    +  CDS            lacZα (fragment): LacZα fragment of β-galactosidase; lacZ fragment
   4432..4886    +  rep_origin     f1 ori (sequence partly withheld): f1 bacteriophage origin of replication; arrow indicates direction of (+) strand synthesis
   4912..5016    +  promoter       AmpR promoter: bla
   5017..5877    +  CDS            AmpR: β-lactamase; bla; confers resistance to ampicillin, carbenicillin, and related antibiotics
   6048..6636    +  rep_origin     ori: high-copy-number ColE1/pMB1/pBR322/pUC origin of replication
   6822..6873    -  misc_feature   bom (fragment): basis of mobility region from pBR322
   6941..7165    -  mobile_element Tn7R: mini-Tn7 element (right end of the Tn7 transposon) Tn7
   7232..7765    -  CDS            GmR: gentamycin acetyltransferase; aacC1; confers resistance to gentamycin
   7935..7963    -  promoter       Pc promoter: intI1 (promoter lies within the coding sequence); class 1 integron promoter
   7941..189     -  CDS            YPR2_ECOLX (fragment) (across the origin): Protein predicted: Swiss-Prot protein existence level 4. From Escherichia coli.
