[The description below was written by a language model from this plasmid's Addgene catalogue record and pLannotate feature annotations shown in this document.]
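Description:
pFBOH-LIC_DDB1:1-1140 is a baculovirus transfer (donor) plasmid for insect-cell expression of full-length, wild-type human DDB1 (residues M1 to H1140) without any tag. The backbone, pFBOH-LIC, is a modified pFastBac1 adapted for ligation-independent cloning. The 3,420 bp insert, derived from a Mammalian Gene Collection clone, was introduced at BseRI sites that were destroyed in the process. In E. coli the roughly 8.1 kb plasmid replicates from a high-copy ColE1/pUC-type origin and is selected with ampicillin through the β-lactamase gene. An f1 origin and a fragment of the pBR322 bom region are also present.

The expression cassette places the DDB1 coding sequence downstream of the Autographa californica polyhedrin promoter, a very strong late baculoviral promoter, and terminates it with an SV40 polyadenylation signal. The short annotated large T antigen fragment is most likely just part of that SV40 segment. This cassette, together with a gentamicin acetyltransferase gene driven by the integron Pc promoter, lies between the Tn7R and Tn7L ends of a mini-Tn7 element. In pFastBac-type systems this arrangement allows the region between the Tn7 ends to be transposed into a bacmid carrying a Tn7 attachment site. Gentamicin resistance serves as a marker for the transposed segment, and the resulting recombinant bacmid is used to generate baculovirus for infecting insect cells.

DDB1 is a core component of the UV-damaged DNA-binding complex and the adaptor subunit of CUL4-based (DCX) ubiquitin ligases. The associated publication is an evaluation of the ligandability of WD40 repeat-containing proteins, so the plasmid was probably used to produce recombinant protein for that work, though the record states only insect expression as its purpose.
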