Addgene plasmid #210886: pFBOH-LIC_DDB1:1-1140
Purpose: Insect expression of full-length human DDB1. Untagged.
Depositing lab: Cheryl Arrowsmith. Depositing organization: University of Toronto. Publication: A Target Class Ligandability Evaluation of WD40 Repeat-Containing Proteins. Ackloo S, Li F, Szewczyk M, Seitova A, Loppnau P, Zeng H, Xu J, Ahmad S, Arnautova YA, Baghaie AJ, Beldar S, Bolotokova A, Centrella PA, Chau I, Clark MA, Cuozzo JW, Dehghani-Tafti S, Disch JS, Dong A, Dumas A, Feng JA, Ghiabi P, Gibson E, Gilmer J, Goldman B, Green SR, Guie MA, Guilinger JP, Harms N, Herasymenko O, Houliston S, Hutchinson A, Kearnes S, Keefe AD, Kimani SW, Kramer T, Kutera M, Kwak HA, Lento C, Li Y, Liu J, Loup J, Machado RAC, Mulhern CJ, Perveen S, Righetto GL, Riley P, Shrestha S, Sigel EA, Silva M, Sintchak MD, Slakman BL, Taylor RD, Thompson J, Torng W, Underkoffler C, von Rechenberg M, Walsh RT, Watson I, Wilson DJ, Wolf E, Yadav M, Yazdi AK, Zhang J, Zhang Y, Santhakumar V, Edwards AM, Barsyte-Lovejoy D, Schapira M, Brown PJ, Halabelian L, Arrowsmith CH. J Med Chem. 2025 Jan 23;68(2):1092-1112. doi: 10.1021/acs.jmedchem.4c02010. Epub 2024 Nov 4. PubMed 39495097.
Backbone
  Vector backbone: pFBOH-LIC
  Backbone manufacturer: pFASTBac1 Modified
  Vector type: Insect Expression
  Selectable markers: Gentamicin
Growth in bacteria
  Bacterial resistance: Ampicillin, 100 μg/mL
  Growth temperature: 37°C
  Growth strain: DH5alpha
  Copy number: High Copy
Gene/Insert
  Gene/Insert name: DDB1:M1-H1140
  Species: H. sapiens (human)
  Insert size (bp): 3420
  Mutation: wild type
  Entrez Gene: DDB1 (a.k.a. DDBA, UV-DDB1, WHIKERS, XAP1, XPCE, XPE, XPE-BF)
  Promoter: Polyhedrin
  Cloning method: Ligation Independent Cloning
  Sequencing primers: 5′ tattccggattattcataccg; 3′ ctctacaaatgtggtatggc
Resource information
  A portion of this plasmid was derived from a plasmid made by: Mammalian Gene Collection (BC051764)
Terms and licenses: Academic/Nonprofit Terms; Industry Terms: Not Available to Industry
Depositor comments: 5' Cloning Site: BseRI (destroyed), 3' Cloning Site: BseRI (destroyed).
How to cite: pFBOH-LIC_DDB1:1-1140 was a gift from Cheryl Arrowsmith (Addgene plasmid # 210886 ; http://n2t.net/addgene:210886 ; RRID:Addgene_210886)
