>Addgene plasmid #210886 | pFBOH-LIC_DDB1:1-1140 | depositor partial sequence | sequence record 411242 | Insert sequence
[3420 nt withheld, positions 1-3420]
